>Addgene plasmid #40806 | pMM9-MAPKK2-KW71 [delta(48-55)/S222D/S226D] | addgene partial sequence | sequence record 54548 | hMAP2K2-R 5'-gagatgctgtgaggctctcc-3'
AGATGGCCTCCAGCTCTTTGGCGTCGGGCGGGGGGATGGGGTACCTTCCGACGGCCAGCTCCACCAGGGA
CAGGCCCATGCTCCAGATGTCCGACTGCACCGAGTAATGTGTGCCCTGCAACCGCTCCGGAGCCATGTAG
GAGCGCGTGCCCACGAAGTCGTTGGCCATGTCGTCTATGAGCTGGCCGCTCACCCCGAAGTCACACAGCT
TGATCTCCCCTCTAGAGTTCACGAGGATGTTGGAGGGCTTCACATCTCGGTGCATGATCTGGTGCTTCTC
TCGGAGGTACGCCAAGCCCCGGAGAACCGCGATGCTGACTTTCCCCAGGATCTCCTCGGGAATCCTCTTG
GCCTCTTTCAGCACCTGGTCCAGGGAGCCGCCGTCCATGTGTTCCATGCAAATGCTGATCTCCCCGTCAC
TGTAGAAGGCCCCGTAGAAGCCCACGATGTACGGCGAGTTGCATTCGTGCAGGACCTGCAGCTCGCGGAT
GATCTGGTTCCGGATGGCCGGCTTGATCTCAAGGTGGATCAGCTTCCTGGCCATGATGAGGCCCGAGGGT
CTGTGCTGGACTTTGGTGACCACCCCGCCGTTGCCCGCGCCCAGCTCTGAGATCCTTTCGAAGTCATCGT
CTTTGAGTTCGCCAACCTTGGCTTTCTGGGTGAGAAAGGCGTCAAGTTCCAGCTCCTCCAGCTTCTTCTG
CAGGTCCACCAGGTTTGCCTCGGATGCTCCCTCGCTGGTAGGGGATGGGCCCTCGGCGATGGTAGGGTTG
ATGGTGAGCGCCGGCAGCACCGGCTTCCTCCGGGCCAGCATGGATCCCAGGCTAGCGTAATCTGGAACAT
CGTATGGGTAAGCCATATGACGCGTGGTACC
