[The description below was written by a language model from this plasmid's Addgene catalogue record.]
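Description:
pMM9-MAPKK2-KW71 [delta(48-55)/S222D/S226D] is a mammalian expression plasmid of about 6.9 kb built on the pMM9 backbone (roughly 5.3 kb), which is itself derived from pMB1. It is propagated in E. coli under ampicillin selection and carries a neomycin resistance marker, so transfected mammalian cells can be selected with G418 to establish stable lines. The record lists the copy number as unknown, and no feature table is provided, so the origin of replication and the regulatory elements driving the neomycin marker are not stated.

The payload is an approximately 1.5 kb insert of human MAP2K2 (also called MKK2, MEK2 or MAPKK2), the dual-specificity kinase that phosphorylates and activates ERK in the MAP kinase cascade. Expression is driven by the Moloney sarcoma virus long terminal repeat (MSV-LTR), and the protein carries an N-terminal HA epitope tag for detection or immunoprecipitation. The insert was placed between XbaI and HindIII sites, with the 5′ XbaI site destroyed during cloning. Three changes are combined in the coding sequence: a deletion of residues 48–55 in the N-terminal region, and aspartate substitutions at serines 222 and 226. These serines are the activation-loop sites normally phosphorylated by upstream kinases, so the acidic replacements act as phosphomimetics. Given the associated publication on constitutive activation of MAP kinase kinase, the combination is evidently intended to yield a constitutively active enzyme. The construct is therefore suited to switching on ERK signalling without upstream stimuli, as in the associated study of megakaryocytic differentiation induced by active MAP kinase kinase.
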