Addgene plasmid #40806: pMM9-MAPKK2-KW71 [delta(48-55)/S222D/S226D]
Depositing lab: Natalie Ahn. Depositing organization: University of Colorado, Boulder. Publication: Megakaryocytic differentiation induced by constitutive activation of mitogen-activated protein kinase kinase. Whalen AM, Galasinski SC, Shapiro PS, Nahreini TS, Ahn NG. Mol Cell Biol. 1997 Apr;17(4):1947-58. PubMed 9121442.
Backbone
  Vector backbone: pMM9 from pMB1
  Backbone size w/o insert (bp): 5300
  Total vector size (bp): 6900
  Modifications to backbone: pMB1: Blair et al. PNAS 77,3504 (1980)
  Vector type: Mammalian Expression
  Selectable markers: Neomycin (select with G418) ; G418
Growth in bacteria
  Bacterial resistance: Ampicillin, 100 μg/mL
  Growth temperature: 37°C
  Growth strain: XL1 Blue
  Copy number: Unknown
Gene/Insert
  Gene/Insert name: MAP2K2 (alt name: MKK2)
  Species: H. sapiens (human)
  Insert size (bp): 1500
  Mutation: delta(48-55) + S222D + S226D
  GenBank ID: NM_030662
  Entrez Gene: MAP2K2 (a.k.a. CFC4, MAPKK2, MEK2, MKK2, PRKMK2)
  Promoter: MSV-LTR
  Tag / fusion protein: HA (N terminal on insert)
  Cloning method: Restriction Enzyme; 5′ cloning site XbaI (destroyed during cloning); 3′ cloning site HindIII (not destroyed)
  Sequencing primers: 5′ MSV-LTR
Resource information
  A portion of this plasmid was derived from a plasmid made by: Dr. Kun-liang Guan provided gene, Dr. George Vande Woude provided vector backbone
Terms and licenses: Academic/Nonprofit Terms; Industry Terms: Not Available to Industry
How to cite: pMM9-MAPKK2-KW71 [delta(48-55)/S222D/S226D] was a gift from Natalie Ahn (Addgene plasmid # 40806 ; http://n2t.net/addgene:40806 ; RRID:Addgene_40806)
